>Addgene plasmid #155116 | pME-QUASM1:GFPNLS-SV40pA | addgene full sequence | sequence record 310834 | Addgene NGS Result
ATGCCTGGCAGTTCCCTACTCTCGCGTTAACGCTAGCATGGATGTTTTCCCAGTCACGACGTTGTAAAAC
GACGGCCAGTCTTAAGCTCGGGCCCCAAATAATGATTTTATTTTGACTGATAGTGACCTGTTCGTTGCAA
CAAATTGATGAGCAATGCTTTTTTATAATGCCAACTTTGTACAAAAAAGCAGGCTCGAATTGGAGCTCCA
CCGCGGTGGCGGCCGCAAGGATAAACAATTATCCTCACGGGTAATCGCTTATCCTCAAGGATAAACAATT
ATCCTCACGGGTAATCGCTTATCCTCAAGGATAAACAATTATCCTCGCAAGGGTCGACTCTAGAGGGTAT
ATAATGGATCCCATCGCGTCTCAGCCTCACTTTGAGCTCCTCCACACGAATTCCCTCGACCTCGAAGACG
CGTCTGTTTGGGATCCACCGGTCACTAGTGCCGCCACCATGGTGAGCAAGGGCGAGGAGCTGTTCACCGG
GGTGGTGCCCATCCTGGTCGAGCTGGACGGCGACGTAAACGGCCACAAGTTCAGCGTGTCCGGCGAGGGC
GAGGGCGATGCCACCTACGGCAAGCTGACCCTGAAGTTCATCTGCACCACCGGCAAGCTGCCCGTGCCCT
GGCCCACCCTCGTGACCACCCTGACCTACGGCGTGCAGTGCTTCAGCCGCTACCCCGACCACATGAAGCA
GCACGACTTCTTCAAGTCCGCCATGCCCGAAGGCTACGTCCAGGAGCGCACCATCTTCTTCAAGGACGAC
GGCAACTACAAGACCCGCGCCGAGGTGAAGTTCGAGGGCGACACCCTGGTGAACCGCATCGAGCTGAAGG
GCATCGACTTCAAGGAGGACGGCAACATCCTGGGGCACAAGCTGGAGTACAACTACAACAGCCACAACGT
CTATATCATGGCCGACAAGCAGAAGAACGGCATCAAGGTGAACTTCAAGATCCGCCACAACATCGAGGAC
GGCAGCGTGCAGCTCGCCGACCACTACCAGCAGAACACCCCCATCGGCGACGGCCCCGTGCTGCTGCCCG
ACAACCACTACCTGAGCACCCAGTCCGCCCTGAGCAAAGACCCCAACGAGAAGCGCGATCACATGGTCCT
GCTGGAGTTCGTGACCGCCGCCGGGATCACTCTCGGCATGGACGAGCTGTACAAGAGCAGGCACAGAAGG
CATCGCCAGCGCTCTAGGAGCCGCAATCGCAGCCGAAGTCGCAGCAGTGAACGAAAACGCCGTCAACGGA
GCCGAAGTCGCAGCAGTGAACGAAGACGCTACTTGTACAAGTAATCTAGAACTATAGTGAGTCGTATTAC
GTAGATCCAGACATGATAAGATACATTGATGAGTTTGGACAAACCACAACTAGAATGCAGTGAAAAAAAT
GCTTTATTTGTGAAATTTGTGATGCTATTGCTTTATTTGTAACCATTATAAGCTGCAATAAACAAGAAGC
TTATCGATACCGTCGACCTCGAGGGGGGGCCCGGTACCCAGCTTTTGACCCAGCTTTCTTGTACAAAGTT
GGCATTATAAGAAAGCATTGCTTATCAATTTGTTGCAACGAACAGGTCACTATCAGTCAAAATAAAATCA
TTATTTGCCATCCAGCTGATATCCCCTATAGTGAGTCGTATTACATGGTCATAGCTGTTTCCTGGCAGCT
CTGGCCCGTGTCTCAAAATCTCTGATGTTACATTGCACAAGATAAAAATATATCATCATGAACAATAAAA
CTGTCTGCTTACATAAACAGTAATACAAGGGGTGTTATGAGCCATATTCAACGGGAAACGTCGAGGCCGC
GATTAAATTCCAACATGGATGCTGATTTATATGGGTATAAATGGGCTCGCGATAATGTCGGGCAATCAGG
TGCGACAATCTATCGCTTGTATGGGAAGCCCGATGCGCCAGAGTTGTTTCTGAAACATGGCAAAGGTAGC
GTTGCCAATGATGTTACAGATGAGATGGTCAGACTAAACTGGCTGACGGAATTTATGCCTCTTCCGACCA
TCAAGCATTTTATCCGTACTCCTGATGATGCATGGTTACTCACCACTGCGATCCCCGGAAAAACAGCATT
CCAGGTATTAGAAGAATATCCTGATTCAGGTGAAAATATTGTTGATGCGCTGGCAGTGTTCCTGCGCCGG
TTGCATTCGATTCCTGTTTGTAATTGTCCTTTTAACAGCGATCGCGTATTTCGTCTCGCTCAGGCGCAAT
CACGAATGAATAACGGTTTGGTTGATGCGAGTGATTTTGATGACGAGCGTAATGGCTGGCCTGTTGAACA
AGTCTGGAAAGAAATGCATAAACTTTTGCCATTCTCACCGGATTCAGTCGTCACTCATGGTGATTTCTCA
CTTGATAACCTTATTTTTGACGAGGGGAAATTAATAGGTTGTATTGATGTTGGACGAGTCGGAATCGCAG
ACCGATACCAGGATCTTGCCATCCTATGGAACTGCCTCGGTGAGTTTTCTCCTTCATTACAGAAACGGCT
TTTTCAAAAATATGGTATTGATAATCCTGATATGAATAAATTGCAGTTTCATTTGATGCTCGATGAGTTT
TTCTAATCAGAATTGGTTAATTGGTTGTAACACTGGCAGAGCATTACGCTGACTTGACGGGACGGCGCAA
GCTCATGACCAAAATCCCTTAACGTGAGTTACGCGTCGTTCCACTGAGCGTCAGACCCCGTAGAAAAGAT
CAAAGGATCTTCTTGAGATCCTTTTTTTCTGCGCGTAATCTGCTGCTTGCAAACAAAAAAACCACCGCTA
CCAGCGGTGGTTTGTTTGCCGGATCAAGAGCTACCAACTCTTTTTCCGAAGGTAACTGGCTTCAGCAGAG
CGCAGATACCAAATACTGTTCTTCTAGTGTAGCCGTAGTTAGGCCACCACTTCAAGAACTCTGTAGCACC
GCCTACATACCTCGCTCTGCTAATCCTGTTACCAGTGGCTGCTGCCAGTGGCGATAAGTCGTGTCTTACC
GGGTTGGACTCAAGACGATAGTTACCGGATAAGGCGCAGCGGTCGGGCTGAACGGGGGGTTCGTGCACAC
AGCCCAGCTTGGAGCGAACGACCTACACCGAACTGAGATACCTACAGCGTGAGCTATGAGAAAGCGCCAC
GCTTCCCGAAGGGAGAAAGGCGGACAGGTATCCGGTAAGCGGCAGGGTCGGAACAGGAGAGCGCACGAGG
GAGCTTCCAGGGGGAAACGCCTGGTATCTTTATAGTCCTGTCGGGTTTCGCCACCTCTGACTTGAGCGTC
GATTTTTGTGATGCTCGTCAGGGGGGCGGAGCCTATGGAAAAACGCCAGCAACGCGGCCTTTTTACGGTT
CCTGGCCTTTTGCTGGCCTTTTGCTCACATGTTCTTTCCTGCGTTATCCCCTGATTCTGTGGATAACCGT
ATTACCGCCTTTGAGTGAGCTGATACCGCTCGCCGCAGCCGAACGACCGAGCGCAGCGAGTCAGTGAGCG
AGGAAGCGGAAGAGCGCCCAATACGCAAACCGCCTCTCCCCGCGCGTTGGCCGATTCATTAATGCAGCTG
GCACGACAGGTTTCCCGACTGGAAAGCGGGCAGTGAGCGCAACGCAATTAATACGCGTACCGCTAGCCAG
GAAGAGTTTGTAGAAACGCAAAAAGGCCATCCGTCAGGATGGCCTTCTGCTTAGTTTGATGCCTGGCAGT
TTATGGCGGGCGTCCTGCCCGCCACCCTCCGGGCCGTTGCTTCACAACGTTCAAATCCGCTCCCGGCGGA
TTTGTCCTACTCAGGAGAGCGTTCACCGACAAACAACAGATAAAACGAAAGGCCCAGTCTTCCGACTGAG
CCTTTCGTTTTATTTG
Features (pLannotate 1.2.2; 15 found; start..end, strand, type, name):
     44..80      -  CDS            lacZα (fragment): LacZα fragment of β-galactosidase; lacZ fragment
     96..195     +  protein_bind   attL1: mutant version of attL; recombination site for the Gateway® LR reaction LR Clonase™
    203..226     +  misc_feature   MCS (fragment): pBluescript multiple cloning site
    341..358     +  promoter       minP (fragment): minimal TATA-box promoter with low basal activity
    459..1175    +  CDS            EGFP: EGFP is a basic (constitutively fluorescent) green fluorescent protein published in 1996, derived from Aequorea victoria. It is reported to be a rapidly-maturing weak dimer with moderate acid sensitivity.
   1312..1329    -  promoter       T7 promoter (fragment): promoter for bacteriophage T7 RNA polymerase
   1334..1466    -  polyA_signal   SV40 poly(A) signal: SV40 polyadenylation signal
   1467..1508    +  misc_feature   MCS (fragment): pBluescript multiple cloning site
   1518..1617    -  protein_bind   attL2: mutant version of attL; recombination site for the Gateway® LR reaction LR Clonase™
   1635..1653    -  promoter       T7 promoter: promoter for bacteriophage T7 RNA polymerase
   1787..2596    +  CDS            KanR: aminoglycoside phosphotransferase; aph(3')-Ia; confers resistance to kanamycin in bacteria or G418 (Geneticin®) in eukaryotes
   2743..3331    +  rep_origin     ori: high-copy-number ColE1/pMB1/pBR322/pUC origin of replication
   3514..3606    +  CDS            lacI (fragment): lac repressor; lacI; The lac repressor binds to the lac operator to inhibit transcription in E. coli. This inhibition can be relieved by adding lactose or isopropyl-β-D-thiogalactopyranoside (IPTG).
   3661..3688    -  terminator     rrnB T2 terminator: transcription terminator T2 from the E. coli rrnB gene
   3820..3863    +  terminator     rrnB T1 terminator: Escherichia coli rrnB; transcription terminator T1 from the E. coli rrnB gene
