[The description below was written by a language model from this plasmid's Addgene catalogue record and pLannotate feature annotations shown in this document.]
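Description:
pME-QUASM1:GFPNLS-SV40pA is a Gateway middle entry clone built on the pDONR221 backbone, with a total size of 3,866 bp. It is maintained in E. coli as a high-copy plasmid through a ColE1/pUC-type origin and selected with kanamycin via an aminoglycoside phosphotransferase (KanR) gene. The rrnB T1 and T2 terminators typical of the pDONR backbone lie upstream of the cloning region, insulating it from read-through transcription. The payload lies between attL1 and attL2 sites, so it can be transferred by an LR Clonase reaction, together with compatible 5′ and 3′ entry clones, into a multisite destination vector.

The 1,322 bp synthetic insert, cloned between NotI and HindIII sites, is a complete reporter cassette. It contains the QUASM1 element, a variant of the QUAS binding sites recognised by the QF transcriptional activator. This is coupled to an E1b minimal promoter; the feature table detects only a short minimal TATA-box fragment here and does not annotate the QUAS repeats themselves. The promoter drives EGFP carrying a nuclear localisation signal. The NLS is also not separately annotated, though an unannotated stretch follows the EGFP reading frame. An SV40 polyadenylation signal closes the cassette, and it is annotated on the minus strand, opposite to EGFP.

Because the minimal promoter has low basal activity, nuclear GFP should appear only in cells that express a QF-type activator. The plasmid belongs to an optimised QF binary expression toolkit for zebrafish. According to the depositor, because the middle entry clone already carries a full reporter, it can be combined with other p5E and p3E vectors to assemble dual or triple reporters for intersectional studies.
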