Addgene plasmid #155116: pME-QUASM1:GFPNLS-SV40pA
Purpose: Middle entry vector containing QUASM1 element upstream of GFP-NLS.
Depositing lab: Bret Pearson. Depositing organization: Hospital for Sick Children. Publication: An optimized QF-binary expression system for use in zebrafish. Burgess J, Burrows JT, Sadhak R, Chiang S, Weiss A, D'Amata C, Molinaro AM, Zhu S, Long M, Hu C, Krause HM, Pearson BJ. Dev Biol. 2020 Jul 19. pii: S0012-1606(20)30202-5. doi: 10.1016/j.ydbio.2020.07.007. PubMed 32697972.
Backbone
  Vector backbone: pDONR221
  Backbone manufacturer: Invitrogen
  Backbone size w/o insert (bp): 2544
  Total vector size (bp): 3866
  Vector type: Gateway middle entry vector
Growth in bacteria
  Bacterial resistance: Kanamycin, 50 μg/mL
  Growth temperature: 37°C
  Growth strain: DH5alpha
  Copy number: High Copy
Gene/Insert
  Gene/Insert name: QUASM1:GFPNLS
  Species: Synthetic
  Insert size (bp): 1322
  Promoter: QUASM1-E1b
  Cloning method: Restriction Enzyme; 5′ cloning site NotI (not destroyed); 3′ cloning site HindIII (not destroyed)
  Sequencing primers: 5′ CAC GAC GTT GTA AAA CGA C; 3′ CAG GAA ACA GCT ATG AC
Terms and licenses: Academic/Nonprofit Terms; Industry Terms: Not Available to Industry
Depositor comments: Contains complete QUASM1:GFPNLS-SV40pA reporter cassette in pME. Can be recombined with other p5E and p3E vectors to make dual or triple reporters for intersectional studies.
How to cite: pME-QUASM1:GFPNLS-SV40pA was a gift from Bret Pearson (Addgene plasmid # 155116 ; http://n2t.net/addgene:155116 ; RRID:Addgene_155116)
